Addgene plasmid #230768: AiP20018 - pAAV-AiE3055m-minBG-SYFP2-WPRE3-BGHpA
Purpose: AiE3055m is an enhancer sequence, designed to drive AAV-mediated transgene expression in specific populations of brain cells
Depositing lab: Allen Institute for Brain Science & Bosiljka Tasic. Depositing organization: Allen Institute. Publication: A suite of enhancer AAVs and transgenic mouse lines for genetic access to cortical cell types. Ben-Simon Y, Hooper M, Narayan S, Daigle TL, Dwivedi D, Way SW, Oster A, Stafford DA, Mich JK, Taormina MJ, Martinez RA, Opitz-Araya X, Roth JR, Alexander JR, Allen S, Amster A, Arbuckle J, Ayala A, Baker PM, Bakken TE, Barcelli T, Barta S, Bendrick J, Bertagnolli D, Bielstein C, Bishwakarma P, Bowlus J, Boyer G, Brouner K, Casian B, Casper T, Chakka AB, Chakrabarty R, Chance RK, Chavan S, Clark M, Colbert K, Collman F, Daniel S, Departee M, DiValentin P, Donadio N, Dotson N, Egdorf T, Fliss T, Gabitto M, Garcia J, Gary A, Gasperini M, Gloe J, Goldy J, Gore BB, Graybuck L, Greisman N, Haeseleer F, Halterman C, Haradon Z, Hastings SD, Helback O, Ho W, Hockemeyer D, Huang C, Huff S, Hunker A, Johansen N, Jones D, Juneau Z, Kalmbach B, Kannan M, Khem S, Kussick E, Kutsal R, Larsen R, Lee C, Lee AY, Leibly M, Lenz GH, Li S, Liang E, Lusk N, Madigan Z, Malloy J, Malone J, McCue R, Melchor J, Mollenkopf T, Moosman S, Morin E, Newman D, Ng L, Ngo K, Omstead V, Otto S, Oyama A, Pena N, Pham T, Phillips E, Pom CA, Potekhina L, Ransford S, Ray PL, Rette D, Reynoldson C, Rimorin C, Rocha D, Ruiz A, Sanchez REA, Sawyer L, Sedeno-Cortes A, Sevigny JP, Shapovalova N, Shepard N, Shulga L, Sigler AR, Siverts L, Soliman S, Somasundaram S, Staats B, Stewart K, Szelenyi E, Tieu M, Trader C, Tran A, van Velthoven CTJ, Walker M, Wang Y, Weed N, Wirthlin M, Wood T, Wynalda B, Yao Z, Zhou T, Ariza J, Dee N, Reding M, Ronellenfitch K, Mufti S, Sunkin SM, Smith KA, Esposito L, Waters J, Thyagarajan B, Yao S, Lein ES, Zeng H, Levi BP, Ngai J, Ting JT, Tasic B. Cell. 2025 May 16:S0092-8674(25)00513-6. doi: 10.1016/j.cell.2025.05.002. PubMed 40403729.
Backbone
  Vector backbone: pAAV2
  Vector type: AAV
Growth in bacteria
  Bacterial resistance: Ampicillin, 100 μg/mL
  Growth temperature: 37°C
  Growth strain: NEB Stable
  Copy number: High Copy
Gene/Insert
  Gene/Insert name: SYFP2
  Species: Synthetic
  Promoter: minBG
  Cloning method: Gibson Cloning
Terms and licenses: Academic/Nonprofit Terms; Industry Terms: Not Available to Industry
How to cite: AiP20018 - pAAV-AiE3055m-minBG-SYFP2-WPRE3-BGHpA was a gift from Allen Institute for Brain Science & Bosiljka Tasic (Addgene plasmid # 230768 ; http://n2t.net/addgene:230768 ; RRID:Addgene_230768)
