[The description below was written by a language model from this plasmid's Addgene catalogue record and pLannotate feature annotations shown in this document.]
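Description:
AiP20018 - pAAV-AiE3055m-minBG-SYFP2-WPRE3-BGHpA is an AAV transfer plasmid built on a pAAV2 backbone, about 4.8 kb in total, designed for packaging an enhancer-driven fluorescent reporter into recombinant adeno-associated virus. It is propagated in E. coli as a high-copy plasmid through a ColE1/pUC-type origin and selected with ampicillin via the β-lactamase gene and its own promoter. An f1 phage origin and small remnants of pBR322 bom and rop sequences are also present in the backbone. The recombination-deficient growth strain listed is a common choice for keeping the repeat-rich ITRs intact.

The payload lies between AAV2 inverted terminal repeats, which provide the signals for genome replication and encapsidation. One ITR is annotated in full, while the other is detected only as short fragments, which may reflect the difficulty of sequencing and annotating these structured repeats. Within the cassette, the AiE3055m enhancer is placed upstream of minBG, a minimal promoter that on its own gives little expression, so transcription depends largely on the cell-type activity of the enhancer. Neither element is picked up by the automated annotation, but they presumably occupy the unannotated region between the fragmentary ITR and the SYFP2 start. The reporter is SYFP2, a rapidly maturing monomeric yellow fluorescent protein derived from Aequorea victoria. It is followed by WPRE3, a shortened woodchuck hepatitis virus post-transcriptional element (annotated as two WPRE fragments) that boosts transcript expression while saving packaging space, and by the bovine growth hormone polyadenylation signal.

The stated purpose is to drive AAV-mediated transgene expression in specific populations of brain cells. The record does not specify which populations AiE3055m targets.
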