Features (pLannotate 1.2.2; 14 found; start..end, strand, type, name):
    283..999     +  CDS            SYFP2: SYFP2 is a basic (constitutively fluorescent) yellow fluorescent protein published in 2006, derived from Aequorea victoria. It is reported to be a very rapidly-maturing monomer with moderate acid sensitivity.
   1039..1196    +  misc_feature   WPRE (fragment): woodchuck hepatitis virus posttranscriptional regulatory element
   1202..1282    +  misc_feature   WPRE (fragment): woodchuck hepatitis virus posttranscriptional regulatory element
   1299..1410    +  polyA_signal   bGH poly(A) signal: bovine growth hormone polyadenylation signal
   1528..1668    +  repeat_region  AAV2 ITR: inverted terminal repeat of adeno-associated virus serotype 2 inverted
   1673..1724    -  misc_feature   bom (fragment): basis of mobility region from pBR322
   1743..2198    +  rep_origin     f1 ori (sequence partly withheld): f1 bacteriophage origin of replication; arrow indicates direction of (+) strand synthesis
   2199..2248    -  misc_feature   bom (fragment): basis of mobility region from pBR322
   2350..2385    -  CDS            rop (fragment): Rop protein, which maintains plasmids at low copy number; rop
   2480..2584    +  promoter       AmpR promoter: bla
   2585..3445    +  CDS            AmpR: β-lactamase; bla; confers resistance to ampicillin, carbenicillin, and related antibiotics
   3616..4204    +  rep_origin     ori: high-copy-number ColE1/pMB1/pBR322/pUC origin of replication
   4277..4304    +  repeat_region  AAV2 ITR (fragment): inverted terminal repeat of adeno-associated virus serotype 2 inverted
   4333..4360    +  repeat_region  AAV2 ITR (fragment): inverted terminal repeat of adeno-associated virus serotype 2 inverted
>Addgene plasmid #230768 | AiP20018 - pAAV-AiE3055m-minBG-SYFP2-WPRE3-BGHpA | addgene full sequence | sequence record 466348 | Addgene NGS Result
ATGTTACAATATCCTGTACTACTTTATAAAGAAAAGCTAATTTCGGTCACAGTTCTGAAGCCTGGAAGCC
GGATATTTTATGTCTTCATGTGTGGCAGCAGGTGAGAACATCATGACATACGGTATCACAGCAGCAGTAA
TACTTGCAAAGAGATCACAGGAGGAGATGGGAAGCCGCCGGCGGAGCTCGGGCTGGGCATAAAAGTCAGG
GCAGAGCCATCTATTGCTTACATTTGCTTCTGGGATCCAGATCTTTCGAAGCTAGCGCTACCGGTCGCCA
CCATGGTGAGCAAGGGCGAGGAGCTGTTCACCGGGGTGGTGCCCATCCTGGTCGAGCTGGACGGCGACGT
AAACGGCCACAAGTTCAGCGTGTCCGGCGAGGGCGAGGGCGATGCCACCTACGGCAAGCTGACCCTGAAG
CTGATCTGCACCACCGGCAAGCTGCCCGTGCCCTGGCCCACCCTCGTGACCACCCTGGGCTACGGCGTGC
AGTGCTTCGCCCGCTACCCCGACCACATGAAGCAGCACGACTTCTTCAAGTCCGCCATGCCCGAAGGCTA
CGTCCAGGAGCGCACCATCTTCTTCAAGGACGACGGCAACTACAAGACCCGCGCCGAGGTGAAGTTCGAG
GGCGACACCCTGGTGAACCGCATCGAGCTGAAGGGCATCGACTTCAAGGAGGACGGCAACATCCTGGGGC
ACAAGCTGGAGTACAACTACAACAGCCACAACGTCTATATCACCGCCGACAAGCAGAAGAACGGCATCAA
GGCCAACTTCAAGATCCGCCACAACATCGAGGACGGCGGCGTGCAGCTCGCCGACCACTACCAGCAGAAC
ACCCCCATCGGCGACGGCCCCGTGCTGCTGCCCGACAACCACTACCTGAGCTACCAGTCCAAGCTGAGCA
AAGACCCCAACGAGAAGCGCGATCACATGGTCCTGCTGGAGTTCGTGACCGCCGCCGGGATCACTCTCGG
CATGGACGAGCTGTACAAGTAAGTCGACGGCGCGCCGCGGCCGCGAATTCGATATCATAATCAACCTCTG
GATTACAAAATTTGTGAAAGATTGACTGGTATTCTTAACTATGTTGCTCCTTTTACGCTATGTGGATACG
CTGCTTTAATGCCTTTGTATCATGCTATTGCTTCCCGTATGGCTTTCATTTTCTCCTCCTTGTATAAATC
CTGGTTAGTTCTTGCCACGGCGGAACTCATCGCCGCCTGCCTTGCCCGCTGCTGGACAGGGGCTCGGCTG
TTGGGCACTGACAATTCCGTGGCTCGAGAGATCTTCGACTGTGCCTTCTAGTTGCCAGCCATCTGTTGTT
TGCCCCTCCCCCGTGCCTTCCTTGACCCTGGAAGGTGCCACTCCCACTGTCCTTTCCTAATAAAATGAGG
AAATTGCATCGCATTGTCTGAGTAGGTGTCATTCTATTCTGGGGGGTGGGGTGGGGCAGGACAGCAAGGG
GGAGGATTGGGAAGACAATAGCAGGCATGAGATCTCACGTGCGGACCGAGCGGCCGCAGGAACCCCTAGT
GATGGAGTTGGCCACTCCCTCTCTGCGCGCTCGCTCGCTCACTGAGGCCGGGCGACCAAAGGTCGCCCGA
CGCCCGGGCTTTGCCCGGGCGGCCTCAGTGAGCGAGCGAGCGCGCAGCTGCCTGCAGGGGCGCCTGATGC
GGTATTTTCTCCTTACGCATCTGTGCGGTATTTCACACCGCATA
[95 nt withheld, positions 1725-1819]
T
[46 nt withheld, positions 1821-1866]
C
[141 nt withheld, positions 1868-2008]
CCTTTGACGTTGGAGTCCACGTTCTTT
[37 nt withheld, positions 2036-2072]
ACTCTATCTCGGGCTATTCTTTTGATTTATAAGGGATTTTGCCGATTTCGGTCTATTGGTTAAAAAATGA
GCTGATTTAACAAAAATTTAACGCGAATTTTAACAAAATATTAACGTTTACAATTTTATGGTGCACTCTC
AGTACAATCTGCTCTGATGCCGCATAGTTAAGCCAGCCCCGACACCCGCCAACACCCGCTGACGCGCCCT
GACGGGCTTGTCTGCTCCCGGCATCCGCTTACAGACAAGCTGTGACCGTCTCCGGGAGCTGCATGTGTCA
GAGGTTTTCACCGTCATCACCGAAACGCGCGAGACGAAAGGGCCTCGTGATACGCCTATTTTTATAGGTT
AATGTCATGATAATAATGGTTTCTTAGACGTCAGGTGGCACTTTTCGGGGAAATGTGCGCGGAACCCCTA
TTTGTTTATTTTTCTAAATACATTCAAATATGTATCCGCTCATGAGACAATAACCCTGATAAATGCTTCA
ATAATATTGAAAAAGGAAGAGTATGAGTATTCAACATTTCCGTGTCGCCCTTATTCCCTTTTTTGCGGCA
TTTTGCCTTCCTGTTTTTGCTCACCCAGAAACGCTGGTGAAAGTAAAAGATGCTGAAGATCAGTTGGGTG
CACGAGTGGGTTACATCGAACTGGATCTCAACAGCGGTAAGATCCTTGAGAGTTTTCGCCCCGAAGAACG
TTTTCCAATGATGAGCACTTTTAAAGTTCTGCTATGTGGCGCGGTATTATCCCGTATTGACGCCGGGCAA
GAGCAACTCGGTCGCCGCATACACTATTCTCAGAATGACTTGGTTGAGTACTCACCAGTCACAGAAAAGC
ATCTTACGGATGGCATGACAGTAAGAGAATTATGCAGTGCTGCCATAACCATGAGTGATAACACTGCGGC
CAACTTACTTCTGACAACGATCGGAGGACCGAAGGAGCTAACCGCTTTTTTGCACAACATGGGGGATCAT
GTAACTCGCCTTGATCGTTGGGAACCGGAGCTGAATGAAGCCATACCAAACGACGAGCGTGACACCACGA
TGCCTGTAGCAATGGCAACAACGTTGCGCAAACTATTAACTGGCGAACTACTTACTCTAGCTTCCCGGCA
ACAATTAATAGACTGGATGGAGGCGGATAAAGTTGCAGGACCACTTCTGCGCTCGGCCCTTCCGGCTGGC
TGGTTTATTGCTGATAAATCTGGAGCCGGTGAGCGTGGGTCTCGCGGTATCATTGCAGCACTGGGGCCAG
ATGGTAAGCCCTCCCGTATCGTAGTTATCTACACGACGGGGAGTCAGGCAACTATGGATGAACGAAATAG
ACAGATCGCTGAGATAGGTGCCTCACTGATTAAGCATTGGTAACTGTCAGACCAAGTTTACTCATATATA
CTTTAGATTGATTTAAAACTTCATTTTTAATTTAAAAGGATCTAGGTGAAGATCCTTTTTGATAATCTCA
TGACCAAAATCCCTTAACGTGAGTTTTCGTTCCACTGAGCGTCAGACCCCGTAGAAAAGATCAAAGGATC
TTCTTGAGATCCTTTTTTTCTGCGCGTAATCTGCTGCTTGCAAACAAAAAAACCACCGCTACCAGCGGTG
GTTTGTTTGCCGGATCAAGAGCTACCAACTCTTTTTCCGAAGGTAACTGGCTTCAGCAGAGCGCAGATAC
CAAATACTGTTCTTCTAGTGTAGCCGTAGTTAGGCCACCACTTCAAGAACTCTGTAGCACCGCCTACATA
CCTCGCTCTGCTAATCCTGTTACCAGTGGCTGCTGCCAGTGGCGATAAGTCGTGTCTTACCGGGTTGGAC
TCAAGACGATAGTTACCGGATAAGGCGCAGCGGTCGGGCTGAACGGGGGGTTCGTGCACACAGCCCAGCT
TGGAGCGAACGACCTACACCGAACTGAGATACCTACAGCGTGAGCTATGAGAAAGCGCCACGCTTCCCGA
AGGGAGAAAGGCGGACAGGTATCCGGTAAGCGGCAGGGTCGGAACAGGAGAGCGCACGAGGGAGCTTCCA
GGGGGAAACGCCTGGTATCTTTATAGTCCTGTCGGGTTTCGCCACCTCTGACTTGAGCGTCGATTTTTGT
GATGCTCGTCAGGGGGGCGGAGCCTATGGAAAAACGCCAGCAACGCGGCCTTTTTACGGTTCCTGGCCTT
TTGCTGGCCTTTTGCTCACATGTCCTGCAGGCAGCTGCGCGCTCGCTCGCTCACTGAGGCCGCCCGGGCG
TCGGGCGACCTTTGGTCGCCCGGCCTCAGTGAGCGAGCGAGCGCGCAGAGAGGGAGTGGCCAACTCCATC
ACTAGGGGTTCCTGCGGCCGCACGCGTACAGATATTTACAACCCAACTGCTAACAGTAGCAAAAATTACA
GTTATGGAGTAGCAACAAAAACAACCATAAAGCAGTAATTTTATGGCTGAGAGTCACCACAGCATGAGCA
ACATTGCAGCATTAGAAAGGATGAGAACTACTGTTCTAGGCATATGGCTTTCAAAGGAGTGCACATCAGA
ATTACATACAGCTTTCCCAGAATGCACCTGAGCCAGGTCCTATCCCAGGCACTCAGTTTAGTGGTGTAGG
GTGAGATTGGAATTTGAGTAAATTGTAGCAGTTACTCAAGTGACTCTAAAATGCAGGCCTAGTATGAATA
CATTCCTAGAGGCTTGGTTGTGGATTCTCTGTC
